>Addgene plasmid #215058 | mAzGreen-Cyclin D2-PuroR | addgene full sequence | sequence record 429255 | Addgene NGS Result
CTGCAGCCTGAATATGGGCCAAACAGGATATCTGTGGTAAGCAGTTCCTGCCCCGGCTCAGGGCCAAGAA
CAGATGGAACAGCTGAATATGGGCCAAACAGGATATCTGTGGTAAGCAGTTCCTGCCCCGGCTCAGGGCC
AAGAACAGATGGTCCCCAGATGCGGTCCAGCCCTCAGCAGTTTCTAGAGAACCATCAGATGTTTCCAGGG
TGCCCCAAGGACCTGAAATGACCCTGTGCCTTATTTGAACTAACCAATCAGTTCGCTTCTCGCTTCTGTT
CGCGCGCTTCTGCTCCCCGAGCTCAATAAAAGAGCCCACAACCCCTCACTCGGGGCGCCAGTCCTCCGAT
TGACTGAGTCGCCCGGGTACCCGTGTATCCAATAAACCCTCTTGCAGTTGCATCCGACTTGTGGTCTCGC
TGTTCCTTGGGAGGGTCTCCTCTGAGTGATTGACTACCCGTCAGCGGGGGTCTTTCATTTGGGGGCTCGT
CCGGGATCGGGAGACCCCTGCCCAGGGACCACCGACCCACCACCGGGAGGCAAGCTGGCCAGCAACTTAT
CTGTGTCTGTCCGATTGTCTAGTGTCTATGACTGATTTTATGCGCCTGCGTCGGTACTAGTTAGCTAACT
AGCTCTGTATCTGGCGGACCCGTGGTGGAACTGACGAGTTCTGAACACCCGGCCGCAACCCTGGGAGACG
TCCCAGGGACTTTGGGGGCCGTTTTTGTGGCCCGACCTGAGGAAGGGAGTCGATGTGGAATCCGACCCCG
TCAGGATATGTGGTTCTGGTAGGAGACGAGAACCTAAAACAGTTCCCGCCTCCGTCTGAATTTTTGCTTT
CGGTTTGGAACCGAAGCCGCGCGTCTTGTCTGCTGCAGCGCTGCAGCATCGTTCTGTGTTGTCTCTGTCT
GACTGTGTTTCTGTATTTGTCTGAAAATTAGGGCCAGACTGTTACCACTCCCTTAAGTTTGACCTTAGGT
CACTGGAAAGATGTCGAGCGGATCGCTCACAACCAGTCGGTAGATGTCAAGAAGAGACGTTGGGTTACCT
TCTGCTCTGCAGAATGGCCAACCTTTAACGTCGGATGGCCGCGAGACGGCACCTTTAACCGAGACCTCAT
CACCCAGGTTAAGATCAAGGTCTTTTCACCTGGCCCGCATGGACACCCAGACCAGGTCCCCTACATCGTG
ACCTGGGAAGCCTTGGCTTTTGACCCCCCTCCCTGGGTCAAGCCCTTTGTACACCCTAAGCCTCCGCCTC
CTCTTCCTCCATCCGCCCCGTCTCTCCCCCTTGAACCTCCTCGTTCGACCCCGCCTCGATCCTCCCTTTA
TCCAGCCCTCACTCCTTCTCTAGGCGCCGGCCGGATCTCGCCACCATGGTGAGCGTGATCAAGCCCGAGA
TGAAGATCAAGCTGTGCATGAGGGGCACCGTGAACGGCCACAACTTCGTGATCGAGGGCGAGGGCAAGGG
CAACCCCTACGAGGGCACCCAGATCCTGGACCTGAACGTGACCGAGGGCGCCCCCCTGCCCTTCGCCTAC
GACATCCTGACCACCGTGTTCCAGTACGGCAACAGGGCCTTCACCAAGTACCCCGCCGACATCCAGGACT
ACTTCAAGCAGACCTTCCCCGAGGGCTACCACTGGGAGAGGAGCATGACCTACGAGGACCAGGGCATCTG
CACCGCCACCAGCAACATCAGCATGAGGGGCGACTGCTTCTTCTACGACATCAGGTTCGACGGCACCAAC
TTCCCCCCCAACGGCCCCGTGATGCAGAAGAAGACCCTGAAGTGGGAGCCCAGCACCGAGAAGATGTACG
TGGAGGACGGCGTGCTGAAGGGCGACGTGAACATGAGGCTGCTGCTGGAGGGCGGCGGCCACTACAGGTG
CGACTTCAAGACCACCTACAAGGCCAAGAAGGAGGTGAGGCTGCCCGACGCCCACAAGATCGACCACAGG
ATCGAGATCCTGAAGCACGACAAGGACTACAACAAGGTGAAGCTGTACGAGAACGCCGTGGCCAGGTACT
CCATGCTGCCCAGCCAGGCCAAGTCCGGACTCAGGTCTCGAGCTCAAGCTTCGAATTCACCAGAGCTGCT
GTGCCACGAGGTGGACCCGGTCCGCAGGGCCGTGCGGGACCGCAACCTGCTCCGAGACGACCGCGTCCTG
CAGAACCTGCTCACCATCGAGGAGCGCTACCTTCCGCAGTGCTCCTACTTCAAGTGCGTGCAGAAGGACA
TCCAACCCTACATGCGCAGAATGGTGGCCACCTGGATGCTGGAGGTCTGTGAGGAACAGAAGTGCGAAGA
AGAGGTCTTCCCTCTGGCCATGAATTACCTGGACCGTTTCTTGGCTGGGGTCCCGACTCCGAAGTCCCAT
CTGCAACTCCTGGGTGCTGTCTGCATGTTCCTGGCCTCCAAACTCAAAGAGACCAGCCCGCTGACCGCGG
AGAAGCTGTGCATTTACACCGACAACTCCATCAAGCCTCAGGAGCTGCTGGAGTGGGAACTGGTGGTGCT
GGGGAAGTTGAAGTGGAACCTGGCAGCTGTCACTCCTCATGACTTCATTGAGCACATCTTGCGCAAGCTG
CCCCAGCAGCGGGAGAAGCTGTCTCTGATCCGCAAGCATGCTCAGACCTTCATTGCTCTGTGTGCCACGG
ACTTTAAGTTTGCCATGTACCCACCGTCGATGATCGCAACTGGAAGTGTGGGAGCAGCCATCTGTGGGCT
CCAGCAGGATGAGGAAGTGAGCTCGCTCACTTGTGATGCCCTGACTGAGCTGCTGGCTAAGATCACCAAC
ACAGACGTGGATTGTCTCAAAGCTTGCCAGGAGCAGATTGAGGCGGTGCTCCTCAATAGCCTGCAGCAGT
ACCGTCAGGACCAACGTGACGGATCCAAGTCGGAGGATGAACTGGACCAAGCCAGCACCCCTACAGACGT
GCGGGATATCGACCTGTGAGTCGACCCTGTGGAATGTGTGTCAGTTAGGGTGTGGAAAGTCCCCAGGCTC
CCCAGCAGGCAGAAGTATGCAAAGCATGCATCTCAATTAGTCAGCAACCAGGTGTGGAAAGTCCCCAGGC
TCCCCAGCAGGCAGAAGTATGCAAAGCATGCATCTCAATTAGTCAGCAACCATAGTCCCGCCCCTAACTC
CGCCCATCCCGCCCCTAACTCCGCCCAGTTCCGCCCATTCTCCGCCCCATGGCTGACTAATTTTTTTTAT
TTATGCAGAGGCCGAGGCCGCCTCGGCCTCTGAGCTATTCCAGAAGTAGTGAGGAGGCTTTTTTGGAGGC
CTAGGCTTTTGCAAAAAGCTTACCATGACCGAGTACAAGCCCACGGTGCGCCTCGCCACCCGCGACGACG
TCCCCAGGGCCGTACGCACCCTCGCCGCCGCGTTCGCCGACTACCCCGCCACGCGCCACACCGTCGATCC
GGACCGCCACATCGAGCGGGTCACCGAGCTGCAAGAACTCTTCCTCACGCGCGTCGGGCTCGACATCGGC
AAGGTGTGGGTCGCGGACGACGGCGCCGCGGTGGCGGTCTGGACCACGCCGGAGAGCGTCGAAGCGGGGG
CGGTGTTCGCCGAGATCGGCCCGCGCATGGCCGAGTTGAGCGGTTCCCGGCTGGCCGCGCAGCAACAGAT
GGAAGGCCTCCTGGCGCCGCACCGGCCCAAGGAGCCCGCGTGGTTCCTGGCCACCGTCGGCGTCTCGCCC
GACCACCAGGGCAAGGGTCTGGGCAGCGCCGTCGTGCTCCCCGGAGTGGAGGCGGCCGAGCGCGCCGGGG
TGCCCGCCTTCCTGGAGACCTCCGCGCCCCGCAACCTCCCCTTCTACGAGCGGCTCGGCTTCACCGTCAC
CGCCGACGTCGAGGTGCCCGAAGGACCGCGCACCTGGTGCATGACCCGCAAGCCCGGTGCCTGACGCCCG
CCCCACGACCCGCAGCGCCCGACCGAAAGGAGCGCACGACCCCATGCATCGATAAAATAAAAGATTTTAT
TTAGTCTCCAGAAAAAGGGGGGAATGAAAGACCCCACCTGTAGGTTTGGCAAGCTAGCTTAAGTAACGCC
ATTTTGCAAGGCATGGAAAAATACATAACTGAGAATAGAGAAGTTCAGATCAAGGTCAGGAACAGATGGA
ACAGCTGAATATGGGCCAAACAGGATATCTGTGGTAAGCAGTTCCTGCCCCGGCTCAGGGCCAAGAACAG
ATGGAACAGCTGAATATGGGCCAAACAGGATATCTGTGGTAAGCAGTTCCTGCCCCGGCTCAGGGCCAAG
AACAGATGGTCCCCAGATGCGGTCCAGCCCTCAGCAGTTTCTAGAGAACCATCAGATGTTTCCAGGGTGC
CCCAAGGACCTGAAATGACCCTGTGCCTTATTTGAACTAACCAATCAGTTCGCTTCTCGCTTCTGTTCGC
GCGCTTCTGCTCCCCGAGCTCAATAAAAGAGCCCACAACCCCTCACTCGGGGCGCCAGTCCTCCGATTGA
CTGAGTCGCCCGGGTACCCGTGTATCCAATAAACCCTCTTGCAGTTGCATCCGACTTGTGGTCTCGCTGT
TCCTTGGGAGGGTCTCCTCTGAGTGATTGACTACCCGTCAGCGGGGGTCTTTCACATGCAGCATGTATCA
AAATTAATTTGGTTTTTTTTCTTAAGTATTTACATTAAATGGCCATAGTTGCATTAATGAATCGGCCAAC
GCGCGGGGAGAGGCGGTTTGCGTATTGGGCGCTCTTCCGCTTCCTCGCTCACTGACTCGCTGCGCTCGGT
CGTTCGGCTGCGGCGAGCGGTATCAGCTCACTCAAAGGCGGTAATACGGTTATCCACAGAATCAGGGGAT
AACGCAGGAAAGAACATGTGAGCAAAAGGCCAGCAAAAGGCCAGGAACCGTAAAAAGGCCGCGTTGCTGG
CGTTTTTCCATAGGCTCCGCCCCCCTGACGAGCATCACAAAAATCGACGCTCAAGTCAGAGGTGGCGAAA
CCCGACAGGACTATAAAGATACCAGGCGTTTCCCCCTGGAAGCTCCCTCGTGCGCTCTCCTGTTCCGACC
CTGCCGCTTACCGGATACCTGTCCGCCTTTCTCCCTTCGGGAAGCGTGGCGCTTTCTCATAGCTCACGCT
GTAGGTATCTCAGTTCGGTGTAGGTCGTTCGCTCCAAGCTGGGCTGTGTGCACGAACCCCCCGTTCAGCC
CGACCGCTGCGCCTTATCCGGTAACTATCGTCTTGAGTCCAACCCGGTAAGACACGACTTATCGCCACTG
GCAGCAGCCACTGGTAACAGGATTAGCAGAGCGAGGTATGTAGGCGGTGCTACAGAGTTCTTGAAGTGGT
GGCCTAACTACGGCTACACTAGAAGAACAGTATTTGGTATCTGCGCTCTGCTGAAGCCAGTTACCTTCGG
AAAAAGAGTTGGTAGCTCTTGATCCGGCAAACAAACCACCGCTGGTAGCGGTGGTTTTTTTGTTTGCAAG
CAGCAGATTACGCGCAGAAAAAAAGGATCTCAAGAAGATCCTTTGATCTTTTCTACGGGGTCTGACGCTC
AGTGGAACGAAAACTCACGTTAAGGGATTTTGGTCATGAGATTATCAAAAAGGATCTTCACCTAGATCCT
TTTGCGGCCGCAAATCAATCTAAAGTATATATGAGTAAACTTGGTCTGACAGTTACCAATGCTTAATCAG
TGAGGCACCTATCTCAGCGATCTGTCTATTTCGTTCATCCATAGTTGCCTGACTCCCCGTCGTGTAGATA
ACTACGATACGGGAGGGCTTACCATCTGGCCCCAGTGCTGCAATGATACCGCGAGACCCACGCTCACCGG
CTCCAGATTTATCAGCAATAAACCAGCCAGCCGGAAGGGCCGAGCGCAGAAGTGGTCCTGCAACTTTATC
CGCCTCCATCCAGTCTATTAATTGTTGCCGGGAAGCTAGAGTAAGTAGTTCGCCAGTTAATAGTTTGCGC
AACGTTGTTGCCATTGCTACAGGCATCGTGGTGTCACGCTCGTCGTTTGGTATGGCTTCATTCAGCTCCG
GTTCCCAACGATCAAGGCGAGTTACATGATCCCCCATGTTGTGCAAAAAAGCGGTTAGCTCCTTCGGTCC
TCCGATCGTTGTCAGAAGTAAGTTGGCCGCAGTGTTATCACTCATGGTTATGGCAGCACTGCATAATTCT
CTTACTGTCATGCCATCCGTAAGATGCTTTTCTGTGACTGGTGAGTACTCAACCAAGTCATTCTGAGAAT
AGTGTATGCGGCGACCGAGTTGCTCTTGCCCGGCGTCAATACGGGATAATACCGCGCCACATAGCAGAAC
TTTAAAAGTGCTCATCATTGGAAAACGTTCTTCGGGGCGAAAACTCTCAAGGATCTTACCGCTGTTGAGA
TCCAGTTCGATGTAACCCACTCGTGCACCCAACTGATCTTCAGCATCTTTTACTTTCACCAGCGTTTCTG
GGTGAGCAAAAACAGGAAGGCAAAATGCCGCAAAAAAGGGAATAAGGGCGACACGGAAATGTTGAATACT
CATACTCTTCCTTTTTCAATATTATTGAAGCATTTATCAGGGTTATTGTCTCATGAGCGGATACATATTT
GAATGTATTTAGAAAAATAAACAAATAGGGGTTCCGCGCACATTTCCCCGAAAAGTGCCAC
Features (pLannotate 1.2.2; 14 found; start..end, strand, type, name):
      8..477     +  LTR            LTR: long terminal repeat from Moloney murine leukemia virus
    601..875     +  misc_feature   MESV Ψ (fragment): packaging signal of murine embryonic stem cell virus
    942..1358    +  CDS            gag (truncated): truncated Moloney murine leukemia virus (MMLV) gag gene lacking the start codon
   1376..2054    +  CDS            hmAzami-Green (fragment): humanized monomeric Azami-Green fluorescent protein mammalian codon-optimized
   2054..2088    +  misc_feature   MCS (fragment): multiple cloning site
   2093..2956    +  CDS            CCND2: CCND2_HUMAN - Experimental evidence at protein level: Swiss-Prot protein existence level 1. Regulatory component of the cyclin D2-CDK4 (DC) complex that phosphorylates and inhibits members of the retinoblastoma (RB) protein family including RB1 and regulates the cell-cycle during G(1)/S transition. Phosphorylation of RB1 allows dissociation of the transcription factor E2F from the RB/E2F complex and the subsequent transcription of E2F target genes which are responsible for the progression through the G(1) phase. Hypophosphorylates RB1 in early G(1) phase. Cyclin D-CDK4 complexes are major inte
   2976..3305    +  promoter       SV40 promoter: SV40 enhancer and early promoter
   3315..3914    +  CDS            PuroR: puromycin N-acetyltransferase; pac from Streptomyces alboniger; confers resistance to puromycin
   4013..4134    +  LTR            3' LTR (ΔU3) (fragment): self-inactivating 3' long terminal repeat (LTR) from Moloney murine leukemia virus
   4135..4604    +  LTR            LTR: long terminal repeat from Moloney murine leukemia virus
   4670..4722    -  CDS            lacI (fragment): lac repressor; lacI; The lac repressor binds to the lac operator to inhibit transcription in E. coli. This inhibition can be relieved by adding lactose or isopropyl-β-D-thiogalactopyranoside (IPTG).
   4905..5493    -  rep_origin     ori: high-copy-number ColE1/pMB1/pBR322/pUC origin of replication
   5653..6513    -  CDS            AmpR: β-lactamase; bla; confers resistance to ampicillin, carbenicillin, and related antibiotics
   6514..6618    -  promoter       AmpR promoter: bla
