[The description below was written by a language model from this plasmid's Addgene catalogue record and pLannotate feature annotations shown in this document.]
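Description:
mAzGreen-Cyclin D2-PuroR is a 6.6 kb gammaretroviral expression plasmid built on the pBABE backbone, designed to deliver a fluorescently tagged human cyclin D2 into mammalian cells. In bacteria it is maintained through a high-copy ColE1/pUC-type origin and selected with ampicillin via the β-lactamase gene and its native promoter; the record lists a recombination-reduced strain for propagation, a common precaution for plasmids carrying repeated LTRs.

The viral cassette is flanked by Moloney murine leukemia virus long terminal repeats. Downstream of the 5′ LTR lie a packaging signal (Ψ) and a truncated gag segment lacking its start codon, which together promote efficient encapsidation of the transcript when the plasmid is introduced into a packaging cell line supplying gag, pol and env in trans. The 5′ LTR also serves as the promoter for the payload: a mammalian codon-optimized monomeric Azami-Green coding sequence joined through a short stretch of residual multiple cloning site to the human CCND2 open reading frame, giving an N-terminal green fluorescent fusion to cyclin D2, the regulatory partner of CDK4 in G1/S control and RB phosphorylation. Following the fusion, an SV40 enhancer/early promoter drives puromycin N-acetyltransferase, allowing selection of stably transduced cells. The annotation tool flags a short ΔU3-like fragment directly adjacent to a full-length 3′ LTR, so the vector does not appear to be self-inactivating.

The construct is suited to generating stable cell populations in which cyclin D2 levels, localization or turnover can be followed by fluorescence. It was deposited in connection with work on a CDK-independent role of D-type cyclins in DNA mismatch repair.
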