Addgene plasmid #215058: mAzGreen-Cyclin D2-PuroR
Purpose: Expresses mAzGreen-Cyclin D2 in mammalian cells from a retroviral vector.
Depositing lab: Michele Pagano. Depositing organization: NYU Grossman School of Medicine. Publication: CDK-independent role of D-type cyclins in regulating DNA mismatch repair. Rona G, Miwatani-Minter B, Zhang Q, Goldberg HV, Kerzhnerman MA, Howard JB, Simoneschi D, Lane E, Hobbs JW, Sassani E, Wang AA, Keegan S, Laverty DJ, Piett CG, Pongor LS, Xu ML, Andrade J, Thomas A, Sicinski P, Askenazi M, Ueberheide B, Fenyo D, Nagel ZD, Pagano M. Mol Cell. 2024 Feb 29:S1097-2765(24)00129-1. doi: 10.1016/j.molcel.2024.02.010. PubMed 38458201.
Backbone
  Vector backbone: pBABE
  Vector type: Mammalian Expression, Retroviral
  Selectable markers: Puromycin
Growth in bacteria
  Bacterial resistance: Ampicillin, 100 μg/mL
  Growth temperature: 37°C
  Growth strain: NEB Stable
  Copy number: High Copy
Gene/Insert
  Gene/Insert name: CCND2 (alt name: MPPH3)
  Species: H. sapiens (human)
  Entrez Gene: CCND2 (a.k.a. KIAK0002, MPPH3)
  Promoter: LTR
  Tag / fusion protein: mAzGreen (N terminal on insert)
  Cloning method: Unknown
  Sequencing primers: 5′ pBABE 5'; 3′ pBABE 3'
Terms and licenses: Academic/Nonprofit Terms; Industry Terms: Not Available to Industry
How to cite: mAzGreen-Cyclin D2-PuroR was a gift from Michele Pagano (Addgene plasmid # 215058 ; http://n2t.net/addgene:215058 ; RRID:Addgene_215058)
